>Addgene plasmid #108491 | GFP-AuroraB L154A/H250Y | addgene full sequence | sequence record 208170 | Addgene NGS Result
TAGTTATTAATAGTAATCAATTACGGGGTCATTAGTTCATAGCCCATATATGGAGTTCCGCGTTACATAA
CTTACGGTAAATGGCCCGCCTGGCTGACCGCCCAACGACCCCCGCCCATTGACGTCAATAATGACGTATG
TTCCCATAGTAACGCCAATAGGGACTTTCCATTGACGTCAATGGGTGGAGTATTTACGGTAAACTGCCCA
CTTGGCAGTACATCAAGTGTATCATATGCCAAGTACGCCCCCTATTGACGTCAATGACGGTAAATGGCCC
GCCTGGCATTATGCCCAGTACATGACCTTATGGGACTTTCCTACTTGGCAGTACATCTACGTATTAGTCA
TCGCTATTACCATGGTGATGCGGTTTTGGCAGTACATCAATGGGCGTGGATAGCGGTTTGACTCACGGGG
ATTTCCAAGTCTCCACCCCATTGACGTCAATGGGAGTTTGTTTTGGCACCAAAATCAACGGGACTTTCCA
AAATGTCGTAACAACTCCGCCCCATTGACGCAAATGGGCGGTAGGCGTGTACGGTGGGAGGTCTATATAA
GCAGAGCTGGTTTAGTGAACCGTCAGATCCGCTAGCGCTACCGGTCGCCACCATGGTGAGCAAGGGCGAG
GAGCTGTTCACCGGGGTGGTGCCCATCCTGGTCGAGCTGGACGGCGACGTAAACGGCCACAAGTTCAGCG
TGTCCGGCGAGGGCGAGGGCGATGCCACCTACGGCAAGCTGACCCTGAAGTTCATCTGCACCACCGGCAA
GCTGCCCGTGCCCTGGCCCACCCTCGTGACCACCCTGACCTACGGCGTGCAGTGCTTCAGCCGCTACCCC
GACCACATGAAGCAGCACGACTTCTTCAAGTCCGCCATGCCCGAAGGCTACGTCCAGGAGCGCACCATCT
TCTTCAAGGACGACGGCAACTACAAGACCCGCGCCGAGGTGAAGTTCGAGGGCGACACCCTGGTGAACCG
CATCGAGCTGAAGGGCATCGACTTCAAGGAGGACGGCAACATCCTGGGGCACAAGCTGGAGTACAACTAC
AACAGCCACAACGTCTATATCATGGCCGACAAGCAGAAGAACGGCATCAAGGTGAACTTCAAGATCCGCC
ACAACATCGAGGACGGCAGCGTGCAGCTCGCCGACCACTACCAGCAGAACACCCCCATCGGCGACGGCCC
CGTGCTGCTGCCCGACAACCACTACCTGAGCACCCAGTCCGCCCTGAGCAAAGACCCCAACGAGAAGCGC
GATCACATGGTCCTGCTGGAGTTCGTGACCGCCGCCGGGATCACTCTCGGCATGGACGAGCTGTACAAGT
CCGGCCGGACTCAGATCTCGAGCTCAAGCTTCGAATTCGCCACCATGGCCCAGAAGGAGAACTCCTACCC
CTGGCCCTACGGCCGACAGACGGCTCCATCTGGCCTGAGCACCCTGCCCCAGCGAGTCCTCCGGAAAGAG
CCTGTCACCCCATCTGCACTTGTCCTCATGAGCCGCTCCAATGTCCAGCCCACAGCTGCCCCTGGCCAGA
AGGTGATGGAGAATAGCAGTGGGACACCCGACATCTTAACGCGGCACTTCACAATTGATGACTTTGAGAT
TGGGCGTCCTCTGGGCAAAGGCAAGTTTGGAAACGTGTACTTGGCTCGGGAGAAGAAAAGCCATTTCATC
GTGGCGCTCAAGGTCCTCTTCAAGTCCCAGATAGAGAAGGAGGGCGTGGAGCATCAGCTGCGCAGAGAGA
TCGAAATCCAGGCCCACCTGCACCATCCCAACATCCTGCGTCTCTACAACTATTTTTATGACCGGAGGAG
GATCTACTTGATTGCAGAGTATGCCCCCCGCGGGGAGCTCTACAAGGAGCTGCAGAAGAGCTGCACATTT
GACGAGCAGCGAACAGCCACGATCATGGAGGAGTTGGCAGATGCTCTAATGTACTGCCATGGGAAGAAGG
TGATTCACAGAGACATAAAGCCAGAAAATCTGCTCTTAGGGCTCAAGGGAGAGCTGAAGATTGCTGACTT
CGGCTGGTCTGTGCATGCGCCCTCCCTGAGGAGGAAGACAATGTGTGGCACCCTGGACTACCTGCCCCCA
GAGATGATTGAGGGGCGCATGTACAATGAGAAGGTGGATCTGTGGTGCATTGGAGTGCTTTGCTATGAGC
TGCTGGTGGGGAACCCACCCTTTGAGAGTGCATCACACAACGAGACCTATCGCCGCATCGTCAAGGTGGA
CCTAAAGTTCCCCGCTTCTGTGCCCACGGGAGCCCAGGACCTCATCTCCAAACTGCTCAGGCATAACCCC
TCGGAACGGCTGCCCCTGGCCCAGGTCTCAGCCCACCCTTGGGTCCGGGCCAACTCTCGGAGGGTGCTGC
CTCCCTCTGCCCTTCAATCTGTCGCCTGACCCGGGAATCGAATTCTGCAGTCGACGGTACCGCGGGCCCG
GGATCCACCGGATCTAGATAACTGATCATAATCAGCCATACCACATTTGTAGAGGTTTTACTTGCTTTAA
AAAACCTCCCACACCTCCCCCTGAACCTGAAACATAAAATGAATGCAATTGTTGTTGTTAACTTGTTTAT
TGCAGCTTATAATGGTTACAAATAAAGCAATAGCATCACAAATTTCACAAATAAAGCATTTTTTTCACTG
CATTCTAGTTGTGGTTTGTCCAAACTCATCAATGTATCTTAACGCGTAAATTGTAAGCGTTAATATTTTG
TTAAAATTCGCGTTAAATTTTTGTTAAATCAGCTCATTTTTTAACCAATAGGCCGAAATCGGCAAAATCC
CTTATAAATCAAAAGAATAGACCGAGATAGGGT
[37 nt withheld, positions 2834-2870]
AAAGAACGTGGACTCCAACGTCAAAGG
[49 nt withheld, positions 2898-2946]
T
[91 nt withheld, positions 2948-3038]
G
[124 nt withheld, positions 3040-3163]
CAGGTGGCACTTTTCGGGGAAATGTGCGCGGAACCCCTATTTGTTTATTTTTCTAAATACATTCAAATAT
GTATCCGCTCATGAGACAATAACCCTGATAAATGCTTCAATAATATTGAAAAAGGAAGAGTCCTGAGGCG
GAAAGAACCAGCTGTGGAATGTGTGTCAGTTAGGGTGTGGAAAGTCCCCAGGCTCCCCAGCAGGCAGAAG
TATGCAAAGCATGCATCTCAATTAGTCAGCAACCAGGTGTGGAAAGTCCCCAGGCTCCCCAGCAGGCAGA
AGTATGCAAAGCATGCATCTCAATTAGTCAGCAACCATAGTCCCGCCCCTAACTCCGCCCATCCCGCCCC
TAACTCCGCCCAGTTCCGCCCATTCTCCGCCCCATGGCTGACTAATTTTTTTTATTTATGCAGAGGCCGA
GGCCGCCTCGGCCTCTGAGCTATTCCAGAAGTAGTGAGGAGGCTTTTTTGGAGGCCTAGGCTTTTGCAAA
GATCGATCAAGAGACAGGATGAGGATCGTTTCGCATGATTGAACAAGATGGATTGCACGCAGGTTCTCCG
GCCGCTTGGGTGGAGAGGCTATTCGGCTATGACTGGGCACAACAGACAATCGGCTGCTCTGATGCCGCCG
TGTTCCGGCTGTCAGCGCAGGGGCGCCCGGTTCTTTTTGTCAAGACCGACCTGTCCGGTGCCCTGAATGA
ACTGCAAGACGAGGCAGCGCGGCTATCGTGGCTGGCCACGACGGGCGTTCCTTGCGCAGCTGTGCTCGAC
GTTGTCACTGAAGCGGGAAGGGACTGGCTGCTATTGGGCGAAGTGCCGGGGCAGGATCTCCTGTCATCTC
ACCTTGCTCCTGCCGAGAAAGTATCCATCATGGCTGATGCAATGCGGCGGCTGCATACGCTTGATCCGGC
TACCTGCCCATTCGACCACCAAGCGAAACATCGCATCGAGCGAGCACGTACTCGGATGGAAGCCGGTCTT
GTCGATCAGGATGATCTGGACGAAGAGCATCAGGGGCTCGCGCCAGCCGAACTGTTCGCCAGGCTCAAGG
CGAGCATGCCCGACGGCGAGGATCTCGTCGTGACCCATGGCGATGCCTGCTTGCCGAATATCATGGTGGA
AAATGGCCGCTTTTCTGGATTCATCGACTGTGGCCGGCTGGGTGTGGCGGACCGCTATCAGGACATAGCG
TTGGCTACCCGTGATATTGCTGAAGAGCTTGGCGGCGAATGGGCTGACCGCTTCCTCGTGCTTTACGGTA
TCGCCGCTCCCGATTCGCAGCGCATCGCCTTCTATCGCCTTCTTGACGAGTTCTTCTGAGCGGGACTCTG
GGGTTCGAAATGACCGACCAAGCGACGCCCAACCTGCCATCACGAGATTTCGATTCCACCGCCGCCTTCT
ATGAAAGGTTGGGCTTCGGAATCGTTTTCCGGGACGCCGGCTGGATGATCCTCCAGCGCGGGGATCTCAT
GCTGGAGTTCTTCGCCCACCCTAGGGGGAGGCTAACTGAAACACGGAAGGAGACAATACCGGAAGGAACC
CGCGCTATGACGGCAATAAAAAGACAGAATAAAACGCACGGTGTTGGGTCGTTTGTTCATAAACGCGGGG
TTCGGTCCCAGGGCTGGCACTCTGTCGATACCCCACCGAGACCCCATTGGGGCCAATACGCCCGCGTTTC
TTCCTTTTCCCCACCCCACCCCCCAAGTTCGGGTGAAGGCCCAGGGCTCGCAGCCAACGTCGGGGCGGCA
GGCCCTGCCATAGCCTCAGGTTACTCATATATACTTTAGATTGATTTAAAACTTCATTTTTAATTTAAAA
GGATCTAGGTGAAGATCCTTTTTGATAATCTCATGACCAAAATCCCTTAACGTGAGTTTTCGTTCCACTG
AGCGTCAGACCCCGTAGAAAAGATCAAAGGATCTTCTTGAGATCCTTTTTTTCTGCGCGTAATCTGCTGC
TTGCAAACAAAAAAACCACCGCTACCAGCGGTGGTTTGTTTGCCGGATCAAGAGCTACCAACTCTTTTTC
CGAAGGTAACTGGCTTCAGCAGAGCGCAGATACCAAATACTGTTCTTCTAGTGTAGCCGTAGTTAGGCCA
CCACTTCAAGAACTCTGTAGCACCGCCTACATACCTCGCTCTGCTAATCCTGTTACCAGTGGCTGCTGCC
AGTGGCGATAAGTCGTGTCTTACCGGGTTGGACTCAAGACGATAGTTACCGGATAAGGCGCAGCGGTCGG
GCTGAACGGGGGGTTCGTGCACACAGCCCAGCTTGGAGCGAACGACCTACACCGAACTGAGATACCTACA
GCGTGAGCTATGAGAAAGCGCCACGCTTCCCGAAGGGAGAAAGGCGGACAGGTATCCGGTAAGCGGCAGG
GTCGGAACAGGAGAGCGCACGAGGGAGCTTCCAGGGGGAAACGCCTGGTATCTTTATAGTCCTGTCGGGT
TTCGCCACCTCTGACTTGAGCGTCGATTTTTGTGATGCTCGTCAGGGGGGCGGAGCCTATGGAAAAACGC
CAGCAACGCGGCCTTTTTACGGTTCCTGGCCTTTTGCTGGCCTTTTGCTCACATGTTCTTTCCTGCGTTA
TCCCCTGATTCTGTGGATAACCGTATTACCGCCATGCAT
Features (pLannotate 1.2.2; 16 found; start..end, strand, type, name):
     61..364     +  enhancer       CMV enhancer: human cytomegalovirus immediate early enhancer
    365..568     +  promoter       CMV promoter: human cytomegalovirus (CMV) immediate early promoter
    613..1329    +  CDS            EGFP: EGFP is a basic (constitutively fluorescent) green fluorescent protein published in 1996, derived from Aequorea victoria. It is reported to be a rapidly-maturing weak dimer with moderate acid sensitivity.
   1335..1368    +  misc_feature   MCS (fragment): multiple cloning site
   1375..2406    +  CDS            AURKB: AURKB_HUMAN - Also known as AIK2, AIM1, AIRK2, ARK2, STK1, STK12, STK5. Experimental evidence at protein level: Swiss-Prot protein existence level 1. Serine/threonine-protein kinase component of the chromosomal passenger complex (CPC), a complex that acts as a key regulator of mitosis. The CPC complex has essential functions at the centromere in ensuring correct chromosome alignment and segregation and is required for chromatin-induced microtubule stabilization and spindle assembly. Involved in the bipolar attachment of spindle microtubules to kinetochores and is a key regulator for the onset
   2418..2456    +  misc_feature   MCS (fragment): multiple cloning site
   2473..2557    +  CDS            large T antigen (fragment): large T antigen from SV40 (simian virus 40)
   2580..2701    +  polyA_signal   SV40 poly(A) signal: SV40 polyadenylation signal
   2735..3163    -  rep_origin     f1 ori (sequence partly withheld): f1 bacteriophage origin of replication; arrow indicates direction of (+) strand synthesis
   3190..3294    +  promoter       AmpR promoter: bla
   3296..3653    +  promoter       SV40 promoter: SV40 enhancer and early promoter
   3688..4482    +  CDS            NeoR/KanR: aminoglycoside phosphotransferase from Tn5; aph(3')-II (or nptII); confers resistance to neomycin, kanamycin, and G418 (Geneticin®)
   4503..4655    +  CDS            ble (fragment): BLE_KLEPN - Experimental evidence at protein level: Swiss-Prot protein existence level 1. Binding protein with a strong affinity to the bleomycin family of antibiotics. Binds to CL990; an antimitotic-antibiotic compound. From Klebsiella pneumoniae.
   4714..4761    +  polyA_signal   HSV TK poly(A) signal: herpes simplex virus thymidine kinase polyadenylation signal (Cole and Stacy, 1985)
   4852..4868    -  polyA_signal   bGH poly(A) signal (fragment): bovine growth hormone polyadenylation signal
   5090..5678    +  rep_origin     ori: high-copy-number ColE1/pMB1/pBR322/pUC origin of replication
