[The description below was written by a language model from this plasmid's Addgene catalogue record and pLannotate feature annotations shown in this document.]
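Description:
GFP-AuroraB L154A/H250Y is a mammalian expression plasmid built on the pEGFP-C2 backbone that produces human Aurora B kinase (AURKB) fused at its N terminus to EGFP. The sequenced construct is about 5.8 kb. Transcription is driven by the human cytomegalovirus immediate early enhancer and promoter. The EGFP coding sequence is followed by a short stretch of the multiple cloning site that acts as a linker, then the roughly 1 kb AURKB open reading frame, which was inserted by restriction cloning at EcoRI. An SV40 polyadenylation signal terminates the transcript. In bacteria the plasmid replicates from a high-copy ColE1/pUC-type origin and is selected with kanamycin. The same Tn5 aminoglycoside phosphotransferase gene (NeoR/KanR) sits behind both a bacterial bla promoter and the SV40 enhancer/early promoter and ends in an HSV TK poly(A) signal, so it can also confer G418 resistance in transfected mammalian cells. An f1 origin is also present, and the small large T antigen, ble and bGH poly(A) fragments in the annotation appear to be partial matches rather than functional elements.

The kinase carries two substitutions, L154A and H250Y, which the record describes as making it analog sensitive. In this chemical-genetic strategy, the ATP-binding pocket of a kinase is enlarged so that it accepts bulky ATP analogs or inhibitors that wild-type kinases do not use, allowing selective inhibition or substrate labelling. The record does not state the individual role of each mutation. The associated publication title indicates the approach was used to identify Aurora B substrates linked to the chromosomal passenger complex, the mitotic regulator in which Aurora B is the catalytic subunit. The EGFP tag additionally allows the fusion protein's expression and localisation to be followed by fluorescence.
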