Addgene plasmid #108491: GFP-AuroraB L154A/H250Y
Purpose: expression of EGFP-AuroraB Analog sensitive (L154A/H250Y)
Depositing lab: Susanne Lens. Depositing organization: University Medical Centre Utrecht. Publication: Development of a chemical genetic approach for human aurora B kinase identifies novel substrates of the chromosomal passenger complex. Hengeveld RC, Hertz NT, Vromans MJ, Zhang C, Burlingame AL, Shokat KM, Lens SM. Mol Cell Proteomics. 2012 May;11(5):47-59. doi: 10.1074/mcp.M111.013912. Epub 2012 Jan 20. PubMed 22267324.
Backbone
  Vector backbone: pEGFP-C2
  Backbone size w/o insert (bp): 4700
  Vector type: Mammalian Expression
Growth in bacteria
  Bacterial resistance: Kanamycin, 50 μg/mL
  Growth temperature: 37°C
  Growth strain: DH5alpha
  Copy number: High Copy
Gene/Insert
  Gene/Insert name: AuroraB
  Species: H. sapiens (human)
  Insert size (bp): 1035
  Mutation: Analog sensitive L154A/H250Y
  Entrez Gene: AURKB (a.k.a. AIK2, AIM-1, AIM1, ARK-2, ARK2, AurB, IPL1, PPP1R48, STK-1, STK12, STK5, aurkb-sv1, aurkb-sv2)
  Promoter: CMV
  Tag / fusion protein: EGFP (N terminal on insert)
  Cloning method: Restriction Enzyme; 5′ cloning site EcoR1 (unknown if destroyed); 3′ cloning site EcoR1 (unknown if destroyed)
Terms and licenses: Academic/Nonprofit Terms; Industry Terms: Not Available to Industry
How to cite: GFP-AuroraB L154A/H250Y was a gift from Susanne Lens (Addgene plasmid # 108491 ; http://n2t.net/addgene:108491 ; RRID:Addgene_108491)
